Addgene plasmid #14287: pAG414GAL-ECFP-ccdB
Purpose: (Empty Backbone)
Depositing lab: Susan Lindquist. Depositing organization: Whitehead Institute for Biomedical Research. Publication: A suite of Gateway cloning vectors for high-throughput genetic analysis in Saccharomyces cerevisiae. Alberti S, Gitler AD, Lindquist S. Yeast. 2007 Oct . 24(10):913-9. 10.1002/yea.1502 PubMed 17583893.
Backbone
  Vector backbone: pRS414
  Vector type: Yeast Expression ; Gateway Destination
  Selectable markers: TRP1
Growth in bacteria
  Bacterial resistance: Chloramphenicol and Ampicillin, 25 & 100 μg/mL
  Growth temperature: 37°C
  Growth strain: ccdB Survival
  Growth instructions: DB3.1, ccdB Survival
  Copy number: Unknown
Gene/Insert
  Gene/Insert name: None
  Tag / fusion protein: ECFP (N terminal on backbone)
  Cloning method: Gateway Cloning
  Sequencing primers: 5′ EGFP-C
Terms and licenses: Academic/Nonprofit Terms; Industry Terms: Not Available to Industry
Depositor comments: Type of plasmid: CEN. This plasmid contains the Gateway technology from Invitrogen; Invitrogen requires purchasing of Gateway Clonase for carrying out the Gateway recombinational cloning reaction http://www.invitrogen.com Please note that the full plasmid sequence is provided as a reference only, and may not match the exact sequence of the plasmid.
How to cite: pAG414GAL-ECFP-ccdB was a gift from Susan Lindquist (Addgene plasmid # 14287 ; http://n2t.net/addgene:14287 ; RRID:Addgene_14287)
