[The description below was written by a language model from this plasmid's Addgene catalogue record and pLannotate feature annotations shown in this document.]
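Description:
pAG414GAL-ECFP-ccdB is an empty Gateway destination vector for galactose-inducible expression of N-terminally ECFP-tagged proteins in Saccharomyces cerevisiae. It is built on the pRS414 backbone, a yeast–E. coli shuttle plasmid of the centromeric type: a CEN6/ARS element gives stable, low-copy maintenance in yeast, and the TRP1 gene with its own promoter allows selection in tryptophan auxotrophs. In bacteria it replicates from a ColE1/pUC-type origin and carries ampicillin resistance. An f1 origin, T3 and T7 promoters, and lac/lacZα remnants inherited from the pBluescript-derived backbone are also present.

The expression cassette consists of the Gal4-regulated GAL1 promoter, the ECFP coding sequence, a Gateway cassette flanked by attR1 and attR2, and the CYC1 transcription terminator. The Gateway cassette contains a chloramphenicol acetyltransferase gene and the ccdB toxin gene, which poisons DNA gyrase in ordinary E. coli. The unrecombined vector must therefore be propagated in a ccdB-tolerant strain, with chloramphenicol and ampicillin selecting for retention of the cassette. In an LR Clonase reaction with an attL-flanked entry clone, the CmR–ccdB segment is exchanged for the gene of interest, and ccdB counterselection eliminates unrecombined plasmid in standard strains. The resulting clone places the open reading frame downstream of ECFP, giving a cyan fluorescent fusion whose expression is switched on by galactose.

The vector belongs to a suite of yeast Gateway plasmids designed for high-throughput genetic analysis, and suits localization or controlled expression studies. The depositor notes that the full sequence is provided as a reference only and may not exactly match the plasmid.
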