Features (pLannotate 1.2.2; 28 found; start..end, strand, type, name):
     70..573     -  misc_feature   CEN/ARS: S. cerevisiae CEN6 centromere fused to an autonomously replicating sequence
    610..714     +  promoter       AmpR promoter: bla
    715..1575    +  CDS            AmpR: β-lactamase; bla; confers resistance to ampicillin, carbenicillin, and related antibiotics
   1746..2334    +  rep_origin     ori: high-copy-number ColE1/pMB1/pBR322/pUC origin of replication
   2517..2609    +  CDS            lacI (fragment): lac repressor; lacI; The lac repressor binds to the lac operator to inhibit transcription in E. coli. This inhibition can be relieved by adding lactose or isopropyl-β-D-thiogalactopyranoside (IPTG).
   2622..2643    +  protein_bind   CAP binding site: CAP binding activates transcription in the presence of cAMP. E. coli catabolite activator protein
   2658..2688    +  promoter       lac promoter: promoter for the E. coli lac operon
   2696..2712    +  protein_bind   lac operator: The lac repressor binds to the lac operator to inhibit transcription in E. coli. This inhibition can be relieved by adding lactose or isopropyl-β-D-thiogalactopyranoside (IPTG). lac repressor encoded by lacI
   2757..2775    +  promoter       T3 promoter: promoter for bacteriophage T3 RNA polymerase
   2799..3240    +  promoter       GAL1 promoter: S. cerevisiae GAL1; inducible promoter, regulated by Gal4
   3255..3278    +  misc_feature   MCS (fragment): pBluescript multiple cloning site
   3284..4000    +  CDS            ECFP: ECFP is a basic (constitutively fluorescent) cyan fluorescent protein published in 1996, derived from Aequorea victoria. It has low acid sensitivity.
   4025..4149    +  protein_bind   attR1: mutant version of attR; recombination site for the Gateway® LR reaction LR Clonase™
   4174..4204    +  promoter       lac UV5 promoter: E. coli lac promoter with an "up" mutation
   4228..4257    +  promoter       cat promoter (fragment): promoter of the E. coli cat gene encoding chloramphenicol acetyltransferase
   4258..4917    +  CDS            CmR: chloramphenicol acetyltransferase; cat; confers resistance to chloramphenicol
   5099..5257    +  CDS            ccdA (fragment): CCDA_ECO57 - Also known as H, letA. Experimental evidence at protein level: Swiss-Prot protein existence level 1. Antitoxin component of a type II toxin-antitoxin (TA) system which inhibits the post-segregational killing (PSK) of plasmid-free cells, also referred to as a plasmid addiction system. Binds to and blocks the activity of CcdB; will also remove bound CcdB protein from the CcdB-GyrA complex by forming a CcdA-CcdB complex, a process termed rejuvenation. Functions as a transcriptional corepressor for the ccdAB operon, repression also requires CcdB (By similarity). From Escherichia coli
   5262..5564    +  CDS            ccdB: CCDB_ECOLI - Also known as G, letB, letD. Experimental evidence at protein level: Swiss-Prot protein existence level 1. Toxic component of a type II toxin-antitoxin (TA) system, functioning in plasmid maintainence. Responsible for the post- segregational killing (PSK) of plasmid-free cells, also referred to as a plasmid addiction system. Half-life of over 2 hours. Cell killing by CcdB is accompanied by filamentation, defects in chromosome and plasmid segregation, defects in cell division, formation of anucleate cells, decreased DNA synthesis and plasmid loss. Interferes with the activity of DN
   5608..5732    -  protein_bind   attR2: mutant version of attR; recombination site for the Gateway® LR reaction LR Clonase™
   5739..5986    +  terminator     CYC1 terminator: S. cerevisiae CYC1; transcription terminator for CYC1
   6005..6023    -  promoter       T7 promoter: promoter for bacteriophage T7 RNA polymerase
   6031..6186    +  CDS            lacZα (fragment): LacZα fragment of β-galactosidase; lacZ fragment
   6194..6649    +  rep_origin     f1 ori (sequence partly withheld): f1 bacteriophage origin of replication; arrow indicates direction of (+) strand synthesis
   6650..6701    -  misc_feature   bom (fragment): basis of mobility region from pBR322
   6748..7422    -  CDS            TRP1: phosphoribosylanthranilate isomerase, required for tryptophan biosynthesis; S. cerevisiae TRP1; yeast auxotrophic marker
   7423..7703    -  promoter       TRP1 promoter: S. cerevisiae TRP1
   7704..7753    -  misc_feature   bom (fragment): basis of mobility region from pBR322
   7855..1       -  CDS            rop (fragment) (across the origin): Rop protein, which maintains plasmids at low copy number; rop
>Addgene plasmid #14287 | pAG414GAL-ECFP-ccdB | depositor full sequence | sequence record 7950 | Author sequence
GACGAAAGGGCCTCGTGATACGCCTATTTTTATAGGTTAATGTCATGATAATAATGGTTTCTTAGGACGG
ATCGCTTGCCTGTAACTTACACGCGCCTCGTATCTTTTAATGATGGAATAATTTGGGAATTTACTCTGTG
TTTATTTATTTTTATGTTTTGTATTTGGATTTTAGAAAGTAAATAAAGAAGGTAGAAGAGTTACGGAATG
AAGAAAAAAAAATAAACAAAGGTTTAAAAAATTTCAACAAAAAGCGTACTTTACATATATATTTATTAGA
CAAGAAAAGCAGATTAAATAGATATACATTCGATTAACGATAAGTAAAATGTAAAATCACAGGATTTTCG
TGTGTGGTCTTCTACACAGACAAGATGAAACAATTCGGCATTAATACCTGAGAGCAGGAAGAGCAAGATA
AAAGGTAGTATTTGTTGGCGATCCCCCTAGAGTCTTTTACATCTTCGGAAAACAAAAACTATTTTTTCTT
TAATTTCTTTTTTTACTTTCTATTTTTAATTTATATATTTATATTAAAAAATTTAAATTATAATTATTTT
TATAGCACGTGATGAAAAGGACCCAGGTGGCACTTTTCGGGGAAATGTGCGCGGAACCCCTATTTGTTTA
TTTTTCTAAATACATTCAAATATGTATCCGCTCATGAGACAATAACCCTGATAAATGCTTCAATAATATT
GAAAAAGGAAGAGTATGAGTATTCAACATTTCCGTGTCGCCCTTATTCCCTTTTTTGCGGCATTTTGCCT
TCCTGTTTTTGCTCACCCAGAAACGCTGGTGAAAGTAAAAGATGCTGAAGATCAGTTGGGTGCACGAGTG
GGTTACATCGAACTGGATCTCAACAGCGGTAAGATCCTTGAGAGTTTTCGCCCCGAAGAACGTTTTCCAA
TGATGAGCACTTTTAAAGTTCTGCTATGTGGCGCGGTATTATCCCGTATTGACGCCGGGCAAGAGCAACT
CGGTCGCCGCATACACTATTCTCAGAATGACTTGGTTGAGTACTCACCAGTCACAGAAAAGCATCTTACG
GATGGCATGACAGTAAGAGAATTATGCAGTGCTGCCATAACCATGAGTGATAACACTGCGGCCAACTTAC
TTCTGACAACGATCGGAGGACCGAAGGAGCTAACCGCTTTTTTGCACAACATGGGGGATCATGTAACTCG
CCTTGATCGTTGGGAACCGGAGCTGAATGAAGCCATACCAAACGACGAGCGTGACACCACGATGCCTGTA
GCAATGGCAACAACGTTGCGCAAACTATTAACTGGCGAACTACTTACTCTAGCTTCCCGGCAACAATTAA
TAGACTGGATGGAGGCGGATAAAGTTGCAGGACCACTTCTGCGCTCGGCCCTTCCGGCTGGCTGGTTTAT
TGCTGATAAATCTGGAGCCGGTGAGCGTGGGTCTCGCGGTATCATTGCAGCACTGGGGCCAGATGGTAAG
CCCTCCCGTATCGTAGTTATCTACACGACGGGGAGTCAGGCAACTATGGATGAACGAAATAGACAGATCG
CTGAGATAGGTGCCTCACTGATTAAGCATTGGTAACTGTCAGACCAAGTTTACTCATATATACTTTAGAT
TGATTTAAAACTTCATTTTTAATTTAAAAGGATCTAGGTGAAGATCCTTTTTGATAATCTCATGACCAAA
ATCCCTTAACGTGAGTTTTCGTTCCACTGAGCGTCAGACCCCGTAGAAAAGATCAAAGGATCTTCTTGAG
ATCCTTTTTTTCTGCGCGTAATCTGCTGCTTGCAAACAAAAAAACCACCGCTACCAGCGGTGGTTTGTTT
GCCGGATCAAGAGCTACCAACTCTTTTTCCGAAGGTAACTGGCTTCAGCAGAGCGCAGATACCAAATACT
GTCCTTCTAGTGTAGCCGTAGTTAGGCCACCACTTCAAGAACTCTGTAGCACCGCCTACATACCTCGCTC
TGCTAATCCTGTTACCAGTGGCTGCTGCCAGTGGCGATAAGTCGTGTCTTACCGGGTTGGACTCAAGACG
ATAGTTACCGGATAAGGCGCAGCGGTCGGGCTGAACGGGGGGTTCGTGCACACAGCCCAGCTTGGAGCGA
ACGACCTACACCGAACTGAGATACCTACAGCGTGAGCTATGAGAAAGCGCCACGCTTCCCGAAGGGAGAA
AGGCGGACAGGTATCCGGTAAGCGGCAGGGTCGGAACAGGAGAGCGCACGAGGGAGCTTCCAGGGGGAAA
CGCCTGGTATCTTTATAGTCCTGTCGGGTTTCGCCACCTCTGACTTGAGCGTCGATTTTTGTGATGCTCG
TCAGGGGGGCGGAGCCTATGGAAAAACGCCAGCAACGCGGCCTTTTTACGGTTCCTGGCCTTTTGCTGGC
CTTTTGCTCACATGTTCTTTCCTGCGTTATCCCCTGATTCTGTGGATAACCGTATTACCGCCTTTGAGTG
AGCTGATACCGCTCGCCGCAGCCGAACGACCGAGCGCAGCGAGTCAGTGAGCGAGGAAGCGGAAGAGCGC
CCAATACGCAAACCGCCTCTCCCCGCGCGTTGGCCGATTCATTAATGCAGCTGGCACGACAGGTTTCCCG
ACTGGAAAGCGGGCAGTGAGCGCAACGCAATTAATGTGAGTTACCTCACTCATTAGGCACCCCAGGCTTT
ACACTTTATGCTTCCGGCTCCTATGTTGTGTGGAATTGTGAGCGGATAACAATTTCACACAGGAAACAGC
TATGACCATGATTACGCCAAGCGCGCAATTAACCCTCACTAAAGGGAACAAAAGCTGGAGCTCTAGTACG
GATTAGAAGCCGCCGAGCGGGCGACAGCCCTCCGACGGAAGACTCTCCTCCGTGCGTCCTCGTCTTCACC
GGTCGCGTTCCTGAAACGCAGATGTGCCTCGCGCCGCACTGCTCCGAACAATAAAGATTCTACAATACTA
GCTTTTATGGTTATGAAGAGGAAAAATTGGCAGTAACCTGGCCCCACAAACCTTCAAATTAACGAATCAA
ATTAACAACCATAGGATGATAATGCGATTAGTTTTTTAGCCTTATTTCTGGGGTAATTAATCAGCGAAGC
GATGATTTTTGATCTATTAACAGATATATAAATGGAAAAGCTGCATAACCACTTTAACTAATACTTTCAA
CATTTTCAGTTTGTATTACTTCTTATTCAAATGTCATAAAAGTATCAACAAAAAATTGTTAATATACCTC
TATACTTTAACGTCAAGGAGAAAAAACCCCGGATTCTAGAACTAGTGGATCCCCCGGGACAAAATGGTGA
GCAAGGGCGAGGAGCTGTTCACCGGGGTGGTGCCCATCCTGGTCGAGCTGGACGGCGACGTAAACGGCCA
CAAGTTCAGCGTGTCCGGCGAGGGCGAGGGCGATGCCACCTACGGCAAGCTGACCCTGAAGTTCATCTGC
ACCACCGGCAAGCTGCCCGTGCCCTGGCCCACCCTCGTGACCACCCTGACCTGGGGCGTGCAGTGCTTCA
GCCGCTACCCCGACCACATGAAGCAGCACGACTTCTTCAAGTCCGCCATGCCCGAAGGCTACGTCCAGGA
GCGCACCATCTTCTTCAAGGACGACGGCAACTACAAGACCCGCGCCGAGGTGAAGTTCGAGGGCGACACC
CTGGTGAACCGCATCGAGCTGAAGGGCATCGACTTCAAGGAGGACGGCAACATCCTGGGGCACAAGCTGG
AGTACAACTACATCAGCCACAACGTCTATATCACCGCCGACAAGCAGAAGAACGGCATCAAGGCCAACTT
CAAGATCCGCCACAACATCGAGGACGGCAGCGTGCAGCTCGCCGACCACTACCAGCAGAACACCCCCATC
GGCGACGGCCCCGTGCTGCTGCCCGACAACCACTACCTGAGCACCCAGTCCGCCCTGAGCAAAGACCCCA
ACGAGAAGCGCGATCACATGGTCCTGCTGGAGTTCGTGACCGCCGCCGGGATCACTCTCGGCATGGACGA
GCTGTACAAGGGTGGACCAGGTGGTGGACATCAAACAAGTTTGTACAAAAAAGCTGAACGAGAAACGTAA
AATGATATAAATATCAATATATTAAATTAGATTTTGCATAAAAAACAGACTACATAATACTGTAAAACAC
AACATATCCAGTCACTATGGCGGCCGCATTAGGCACCCCAGGCTTTACACTTTATGCTTCCGGCTCGTAT
AATGTGTGGATTTTGAGTTAGGATCCGTCGAGATTTTCAGGAGCTAAGGAAGCTAAAATGGAGAAAAAAA
TCACTGGATATACCACCGTTGATATATCCCAATGGCATCGTAAAGAACATTTTGAGGCATTTCAGTCAGT
TGCTCAATGTACCTATAACCAGACCGTTCAGCTGGATATTACGGCCTTTTTAAAGACCGTAAAGAAAAAT
AAGCACAAGTTTTATCCGGCCTTTATTCACATTCTTGCCCGCCTGATGAATGCTCATCCGGAATTCCGTA
TGGCAATGAAAGACGGTGAGCTGGTGATATGGGATAGTGTTCACCCTTGTTACACCGTTTTCCATGAGCA
AACTGAAACGTTTTCATCGCTCTGGAGTGAATACCACGACGATTTCCGGCAGTTTCTACACATATATTCG
CAAGATGTGGCGTGTTACGGTGAAAACCTGGCCTATTTCCCTAAAGGGTTTATTGAGAATATGTTTTTCG
TCTCAGCCAATCCCTGGGTGAGTTTCACCAGTTTTGATTTAAACGTGGCCAATATGGACAACTTCTTCGC
CCCCGTTTTCACCATGGGCAAATATTATACGCAAGGCGACAAGGTGCTGATGCCGCTGGCGATTCAGGTT
CATCATGCCGTCTGTGATGGCTTCCATGTCGGCAGAATGCTTAATGAATTACAACAGTACTGCGATGAGT
GGCAGGGCGGGGCGTAAACGCCGCGTGGATCCGGCTTACTAAAAGCCAGATAACAGTATGCGTATTTGCG
CGCTGATTTTTGCGGTATAAGAATATATACTGATATGTATACCCGAAGTATGTCAAAAAGAGGTATGCTA
TGAAGCAGCGTATTACAGTGACAGTTGACAGCGACAGCTATCAGTTGCTCAAGGCATATATGATGTCAAT
ATCTCCGGTCTGGTAAGCACAACCATGCAGAATGAAGCCCGTCGTCTGCGTGCCGAACGCTGGAAAGCGG
AAAATCAGGAAGGGATGGCTGAGGTCGCCCGGTTTATTGAAATGAACGGCTCTTTTGCTGACGAGAACAG
GGGCTGGTGAAATGCAGTTTAAGGTTTACACCTATAAAAGAGAGAGCCGTTATCGTCTGTTTGTGGATGT
ACAGAGTGATATTATTGACACGCCCGGGCGACGGATGGTGATCCCCCTGGCCAGTGCACGTCTGCTGTCA
GATAAAGTCTCCCGTGAACTTTACCCGGTGGTGCATATCGGGGATGAAAGCTGGCGCATGATGACCACCG
ATATGGCCAGTGTGCCGGTCTCCGTTATCGGGGAAGAAGTGGCTGATCTCAGCCACCGCGAAAATGACAT
CAAAAACGCCATTAACCTGATGTTCTGGGGAATATAAATGTCAGGCTCCCTTATACACAGCCAGTCTGCA
GGTCGACCATAGTGACTGGATATGTTGTGTTTTACAGTATTATGTAGTCTGTTTTTTATGCAAAATCTAA
TTTAATATATTGATATTTATATCATTTTACGTTTCTCGTTCAGCTTTCTTGTACAAAGTGGTTCGATGTC
ATGTAATTAGTTATGTCACGCTTACATTCACGCCCTCCCCCCACATCCGCTCTAACCGAAAAGGAAGGAG
TTAGACAACCTGAAGTCTAGGTCCCTATTTATTTTTTTATAGTTATGTTAGTATTAAGAACGTTATTTAT
ATTTCAAATTTTTCTTTTTTTTCTGTACAGACGCGTGTACGCATGTAACATTATACTGAAAACCTTGCTT
GAGAAGGTTTTGGGACGCTCGAAGGCTTTAATTTGCGGCCGGTACCCAATTCGCCCTATAGTGAGTCGTA
TTACGCGCGCTCACTGGCCGTCGTTTTACAACGTCGTGACTGGGAAAACCCTGGCGTTACCCAACTTAAT
CGCCTTGCAGCACATCCCCCTTTCGCCAGCTGGCGTAATAGCGAAGAGGCCCGCACCGATCGCCCTTCCC
AACAGTTGCGCAGCCTGAATGGCGAATGGCGCG
[124 nt withheld, positions 6194-6317]
C
[91 nt withheld, positions 6319-6409]
A
[49 nt withheld, positions 6411-6459]
CCTTTGACGTTGGAGTCCACGTTCTTT
[37 nt withheld, positions 6487-6523]
ACCCTATCTCGGTCTATTCTTTTGATTTATAAGGGATTTTGCCGATTTCGGCCTATTGGTTAAAAAATGA
GCTGATTTAACAAAAATTTAACGCGAATTTTAACAAAATATTAACGTTTACAATTTCCTGATGCGGTATT
TTCTCCTTACGCATCTGTGCGGTATTTCACACCGCATAGGCAAGTGCACAAACAATACTTAAATAAATAC
TACTCAGTAATAACCTATTTCTTAGCATTTTTGACGAAATTTGCTATTTTGTTAGAGTCTTTTACACCAT
TTGTCTCCACACCTCCGCTTACATCAACACCAATAACGCCATTTAATCTAAGCGCATCACCAACATTTTC
TGGCGTCAGTCCACCAGCTAACATAAAATGTAAGCTTTCGGGGCTCTCTTGCCTTCCAACCCAGTCAGAA
ATCGAGTTCCAATCCAAAAGTTCACCTGTCCCACCTGCTTCTGAATCAAACAAGGGAATAAACGAATGAG
GTTTCTGTGAAGCTGCACTGAGTAGTATGTTGCAGTCTTTTGGAAATACGAGTCTTTTAATAACTGGCAA
ACCGAGGAACTCTTGGTATTCTTGCCACGACTCATCTCCATGCAGTTGGACGATATCAATGCCGTAATCA
TTGACCAGAGCCAAAACATCCTCCTTAGGTTGATTACGAAACACGCCAACCAAGTATTTCGGAGTGCCTG
AACTATTTTTATATGCTTTTACAAGACTTGAAATTTTCCTTGCAATAACCGGGTCAATTGTTCTCTTTCT
ATTGGGCACACATATAATACCCAGCAAGTCAGCATCGGAATCTAGAGCACATTCTGCGGCCTCTGTGCTC
TGCAAGCCGCAAACTTTCACCAATGGACCAGAACTACCTGTGAAATTAATAACAGACATACTCCAAGCTG
CCTTTGTGTGCTTAATCACGTATACTCACGTGCTCAATAGTCACCAATGCCCTCCCTCTTGGCCCTCTCC
TTTTCTTTTTTCGACCGAATTAATTCTTAATCGGCAAAAAAAGAAAAGCTCCGGATCAAGATTGTACGTA
AGGTGACAAGCTATTTTTCAATAAAGAATATCTTCCACTACTGCCATCTGGCGTCATAACTGCAAAGTAC
ACATATATTACGATGCTGTCTATTAAATGCTTCCTATATTATATATATAGTAATGTCGTTTATGGTGCAC
TCTCAGTACAATCTGCTCTGATGCCGCATAGTTAAGCCAGCCCCGACACCCGCCAACACCCGCTGACGCG
CCCTGACGGGCTTGTCTGCTCCCGGCATCCGCTTACAGACAAGCTGTGACCGTCTCCGGGAGCTGCATGT
GTCAGAGGTTTTCACCGTCATCACCGAAACGCGCGA
