>Addgene plasmid #14287 | pAG414GAL-ECFP-ccdB | addgene partial sequence | sequence record 20806 | 14287 with pRS_marker
ACTATATATATAATATAGGGAAGCATTTAATAGAACAGCATCGTAATATATGTGTACTTTGCAGTTATGA
CGCCAGATGGCAGTAGTGGAAGATATTCTTTATTGAAAAATAGCTTGTCACCTTACGTACAATCTTGATC
CGGAGCTTTTCTTTTTTTGCCGATTAAGAATTAATTCGGTCGAAAAAAGAAAAGGAGAGGGCCAAGAGGG
AGGGCATTGGTGACTATTGAGCACGTGAGTATACGTGATTAAGCACACAAAGGCAGCTTGGAGTATGTCT
GTTATTAATTTCACAGGTAGTTCTGGTCCATTGGTGAAAGTTTGCGGCTTGCAGAGCACAGAGGCCGCAG
AATGTGCTCTAGATTCCGATGCTGACTTGCTGGGTATTATATGTGTGCCCAATAGAAAGAGAACAATTGA
CCCGGTTATTGCAAGGAAAATTTCAAGTCTTGTAAAAGCATATAAAAATAGTTCAGGCACTCCCAAATAC
TTGGTTGGCGTGTTTCGTAATCAACCTAAGGAGGATGTTTTGGCTCTGGTCAATGATTACGGCATTGATA
TCGTCCAACTGCATGGAGATGAGTCGTGGCAAGAATAC
