>Addgene plasmid #14287 | pAG414GAL-ECFP-ccdB | addgene partial sequence | sequence record 20807 | 14287 with EXFP-R
TAGCCTTCGGGCATGGCGGACTTGAAGAAGTCGTGCTGCTTCATGTGGTCGGGGTAGCGGCTGAAGCACT
GCACGCCCCAGGTCAGGGTGGTCACGAGGGTGGGCCAGGGCACGGGCAGCTTGCCGGTGGTGCAGATGAA
CTTCAGGGTCAGCTTGCCGTAGGTGGCATCGCCCTCGCCCTCGCCGGACACGCTGAACTTGTGGCCGTTT
ACGTCGCCGTCCAGCTCGACCAGGATGGGCACCACCCCGGTGAACAGCTCCTCGCCCTTGCTCACCATTT
TGTCCCGGGGGATCCACTAGTTCTAGAATCCGGGGTTTTTTCTCCTTGACGTTAAAGTATAGAGGTATAT
TAACAATTTTTTGTTGATACTTTTATTACATTTGAATAAGAAGTAATACAAACCGAAAATGTTGAAAGTA
TTAGTTAAAGTGGTTATGCAGTTTTTGCATTTATATATCTGTTAATAGATCAAAAATCATCGCTTCGCTG
ATTAATTACCCCAGAAATAAGGCTAAAAAACTAATCGCATTATCATCCTATGGTTGTTAATTTGATTCGT
TCATTTGAAGGTTTGTGGGGCCAGGTTACTGCCAATTTTTCCTCTT
